>Addgene plasmid #111425 | pV1081 | addgene full sequence | sequence record 212268 | Addgene NGS Result
ATTGTAAGCGTTAATATTTTGTTAAAATTCGCGTTAAATTTTTGTTAAATCAGCTCATTTTTTAACCAAT
AGGCCGAAATCGGCAAAATCCCTTATAAATCAAAAGAATAGACCGAGATAGGGT
[37 nt withheld, positions 125-161]
AAAGAACGTGGACTCCAACGTCAAAGG
[49 nt withheld, positions 189-237]
T
[91 nt withheld, positions 239-329]
G
[124 nt withheld, positions 331-454]
CCCATTCGCCATTCAGGCTGCGCAACTGTTGGGAAGGGCGATCGGTGCGGGCCTCTTCGCTATTACGCCA
GCTGGCGAAAGGGGGATGTGCTGCAAGGCGATTAAGTTGGGTAACGCCAGGGTTTTCCCAGTCACGACGT
TGTAAAACGACGGCCAGTGAGCGCGCGTAATACGACTCACTATAGGGCGAATTGAGGCCTGCATGCGGTA
CCTTTATCAGCAAGTAGAAAACAACCAAAGCTCTTGAAATTGTGCAATGAAGATTTCATCAAACATAAAA
CCATTATGAACGCTTGGAAGTTGTTACAACGAAGAAGAATAACCCAACAATCTGAAAAATTGTCTAAGCA
ATATAAAAGCATTGTCAATGCCATGGAAGATTTGAAGCAAACAAGTCCCGAATTGTTCGAAGCTGCAAAT
GCTAAAGACCCTAAACGTTTCACTACCTTCCCAATAGAGATGAGAGTGCCTACCGATTATCCACCTAACA
AGCCATGGACTTACAACTTTGTTTCTTCAAAAACCCATCATTAGACTGGGTTCAGATGTAAATAGATATT
ATATTATAAATGTACATAATCGAATAGATTGTTATTATTTGTTCAACTCGTCCTAATCCTCCAATACTCT
CGCCTTTCTTTTTCTACTAGGTGTGCCACTACTACCACTGGGCGTCTCGTTCTTCTCGATACTATTAGCT
TTACTTCCTGCACTAGCAGTGGTTGGATCAACAGAATCTTCATAATCATCAAAATCGTCTTTTGAAGACC
CCCCGTTTGATGTATGGCCCTGTCTTTTCATCAAACTTTTTATATAGTTGACTGAACTGAGGCTAAATAT
GTGATCATCTTCACTATAGACAATCTTTCTCTTATTTGCACCACCGCCACCACCAGTCTTTGAGAAATTC
TCAAAACCTTTTACGATATTACCAAGCGGGCTCTCTTCGAAATAATCTATCTCTTTTTGATATATCGAAT
CCTCTAGCGTGGTTAGCTTTCTAGTTAGTTCTTGCTTCTTAAGAATTTGCTGGATTAGTTTATTTTTCAA
TTCAACGTATTTCTCAGAGTCATCTTTAGATTTTGATGAAGATGTGCGTTCATTCGCTATATCCTTCTTG
GTCGTGTCTTTTCGATCCTCCTTGGCTGGCACTGAACTCGTCTTTTTTGGCGTTGCTGTTCCAGACAGAC
TTATCTCATTAGATTTGGAACTTGTGGGTTTAACATCATTTGCATCTTTAGTAGACATGATTGTGTAATA
CCGTGATTGTTTGTTTTGAAAGGTCTGTCATATTTCTATCAATTTCAAAACAAAATGTTCATCAGAAAAA
AGCCAAAAATGTCTCTTCTAGCTTCTTAGTGGTGTCGCAAAATACACAATGTCGCTCAACAATCCACATT
CCCGGCGCATAGCTCAAATCACATGACTACAGCTAACAATTACACAAAAAAATTCTCTTTTCGATGTAGC
AACTATCTTCAACTAAAACATTTTCTCCTTCGGCCCATGATTGTCCTCCGGGTCGACAGCAAGCCGTTAC
AATTGAGATGGAAAGCGACCTACCTTCACTCGATAAGGTGCTTAATTGTACTTCATATAAATCTGGCCCG
GATCTAAACAAATGAGTTCCATTAAGCCGTGGGTTCTCAATTAGGGTTTTTGTTTTTGATTTAGAAAAAA
GAGATCAAGATTTGTTTACAGGTGATGCCTTTTTTTAGAACTTATGCGTTGCAAAAGTTGACTAACGATT
TCTATAAGGTGATCCACACTAATTATACAAACGTACAAACAGACATACTTTTCCTGCGTTCACCTGATGT
TGGCCAGATTTCTCTCTTCATTGCATAGAACATAACCACACTAGGGCAACAGAAAAAAAAAAAAAAAGTG
CATCGGGAAGTTGTGTTCCATTCATTATATGTCTACTACTGCATATGAGTAGCCCACCCACCACCACCAT
AGTAAGTTTTTGTGTATGCGCGCCGTCAGGTTATTTCATTTCTGAATTTTTCAACCACCTTACTCCCTTT
ATTGTTGATTGACAATTTTGCTCACAGTAAGATCTTTTAGACTCCAATTAATATAAAATAAGTCTGATTT
TCCAATTCCTGTTTTTTCTTTTTTTTTCTGTTTCTATTTCTTTCCTTTTCTCCCTTTTTTTTAATTCTTC
ATTCAATCATCAATTGATAATTCAGGAATATTACAACCCGGGATGGATAAAAAGTATAGTATTGGTTTAG
ATATTGGTACTAACTCTGTGGGTTGGGCAGTTATCACTGACGAATATAAAGTTCCATCAAAGAAATTTAA
GGTGTTAGGTAACACTGACAGACACTCAATAAAAAAGAATCTTATCGGTGCTCTTTTGTTCGACTCCGGT
GAAACTGCCGAGGCTACACGTTTAAAAAGAACAGCAAGAAGAAGATATACCCGTAGAAAAAATAGAATAT
GTTATTTACAAGAAATCTTTTCTAATGAAATGGCTAAAGTTGATGATTCCTTTTTCCATAGATTGGAAGA
GTCATTTTTGGTTGAAGAAGACAAAAAGCATGAGAGACATCCAATCTTTGGGAATATAGTTGATGAAGTG
GCTTACCATGAAAAATATCCTACCATTTATCATTTAAGAAAGAAATTGGTAGATTCAACTGATAAAGCTG
ACCTTAGATTAATCTATTTAGCACTTGCCCATATGATTAAATTTAGAGGTCATTTTTTGATTGAAGGTGA
TTTGAACCCAGATAATTCTGACGTGGATAAATTATTTATTCAATTAGTCCAAACCTACAACCAATTATTT
GAGGAAAATCCAATTAATGCTAGTGGTGTCGATGCCAAAGCTATATTATCAGCCAGATTATCAAAATCTA
GACGTTTGGAAAATTTGATTGCCCAATTGCCAGGAGAAAAAAAGAATGGATTATTTGGAAACTTGATCGC
ATTATCATTGGGTTTGACACCAAATTTTAAATCTAATTTTGATTTAGCTGAAGATGCTAAATTACAATTA
TCAAAAGACACCTATGACGACGATTTGGACAATTTACTTGCTCAAATTGGTGATCAATATGCAGATTTGT
TCTTAGCTGCTAAAAACTTATCTGATGCTATTTTGTTGTCTGATATTTTGAGAGTGAACACAGAAATAAC
CAAAGCTCCATTATCAGCATCTATGATCAAACGTTATGATGAACACCATCAGGATTTGACTTTATTGAAA
GCTTTGGTGAGACAACAATTGCCAGAGAAGTATAAAGAAATCTTTTTCGATCAATCTAAAAACGGGTATG
CAGGTTATATTGATGGGGGTGCCTCCCAAGAGGAATTTTACAAATTTATAAAACCTATTTTAGAAAAGAT
GGATGGGACTGAGGAACTTTTGGTCAAATTGAACAGAGAAGATTTGTTACGTAAACAGAGAACTTTTGAT
AATGGTAGTATACCTCACCAAATTCATTTGGGTGAGTTGCATGCAATTTTAAGAAGACAAGAAGATTTTT
ATCCATTTTTAAAAGATAATAGAGAAAAAATCGAGAAAATTTTAACCTTTAGAATTCCATACTATGTTGG
GCCTTTGGCTAGAGGTAATTCAAGATTTGCCTGGATGACACGTAAATCAGAAGAAACTATTACCCCTTGG
AATTTTGAAGAGGTTGTTGATAAAGGAGCATCAGCACAGAGTTTTATTGAAAGAATGACCAATTTCGATA
AAAACTTACCAAATGAAAAAGTTTTACCAAAACATTCCTTGTTATACGAATATTTTACTGTTTACAATGA
ACTTACAAAGGTTAAATATGTTACTGAAGGTATGCGTAAGCCAGCCTTTTTATCTGGAGAACAGAAAAAG
GCAATAGTTGATTTATTGTTTAAAACAAATAGAAAAGTTACTGTTAAACAATTAAAAGAAGATTACTTTA
AGAAAATTGAATGTTTTGATTCAGTTGAAATCAGTGGTGTTGAAGACAGATTTAATGCTAGTTTAGGAAC
TTACCATGATTTACTTAAAATTATCAAAGATAAAGATTTCTTGGATAACGAAGAAAATGAAGACATTTTA
GAAGACATTGTTTTAACCTTAACTTTATTCGAAGATAGAGAGATGATTGAAGAACGTTTGAAGACTTATG
CACATTTGTTTGACGATAAAGTGATGAAACAGTTGAAAAGAAGACGTTATACTGGATGGGGTAGATTGTC
TCGTAAATTGATCAATGGAATTAGAGATAAACAAAGTGGTAAAACTATCTTGGACTTTTTGAAATCTGAC
GGATTTGCTAATAGAAATTTCATGCAATTGATCCACGACGATAGTTTGACATTTAAAGAAGACATCCAAA
AGGCCCAAGTGAGTGGGCAAGGTGATTCATTACATGAACATATTGCAAATTTAGCCGGATCTCCTGCTAT
TAAGAAAGGGATATTACAAACTGTTAAAGTTGTGGATGAATTAGTGAAAGTAATGGGAAGACATAAACCT
GAAAACATTGTCATTGAGATGGCAAGAGAAAATCAAACTACACAAAAAGGACAGAAAAATAGTAGAGAAC
GTATGAAAAGAATAGAAGAGGGTATTAAAGAATTGGGTAGTCAAATATTGAAAGAACACCCAGTGGAAAA
TACCCAGTTGCAAAATGAAAAATTATATCTTTACTACCTTCAAAATGGACGTGATATGTATGTTGATCAG
GAATTAGATATAAATAGACTTTCAGATTATGATGTAGATCATATAGTTCCACAATCTTTCTTGAAAGATG
ATTCCATAGACAATAAAGTATTAACTAGAAGTGATAAAAATAGAGGTAAAAGTGATAATGTCCCAAGTGA
GGAAGTCGTCAAAAAGATGAAAAATTACTGGCGTCAACTTTTGAATGCTAAATTAATTACTCAAAGAAAA
TTTGATAATTTGACTAAAGCAGAAAGAGGTGGGCTTTCTGAATTAGATAAAGCCGGGTTCATTAAAAGAC
AATTGGTCGAAACTAGACAAATTACTAAACATGTTGCCCAAATTTTAGATTCCCGTATGAACACTAAGTA
TGACGAAAATGATAAGTTAATACGTGAGGTTAAAGTCATTACTTTAAAATCAAAACTTGTCTCTGATTTC
AGAAAGGATTTCCAATTCTATAAAGTTAGAGAAATTAATAATTATCATCATGCTCATGATGCATATTTGA
ATGCTGTAGTTGGAACTGCTTTAATCAAGAAATACCCTAAATTAGAATCTGAATTTGTATATGGTGATTA
CAAAGTCTATGATGTTAGAAAGATGATTGCTAAATCAGAACAAGAAATTGGTAAAGCTACAGCTAAATAC
TTCTTTTACTCTAACATTATGAATTTCTTTAAAACAGAAATTACTTTGGCAAACGGTGAAATTAGAAAAA
GACCTCTTATTGAAACAAATGGTGAGACTGGAGAGATAGTTTGGGACAAAGGGCGTGATTTCGCTACTGT
TAGAAAAGTTTTATCAATGCCACAAGTTAACATTGTAAAGAAAACAGAGGTTCAAACTGGTGGTTTCTCA
AAAGAAAGTATTTTGCCTAAAAGAAATAGTGATAAATTGATTGCCAGAAAAAAGGATTGGGATCCAAAGA
AATATGGTGGTTTCGACTCACCAACCGTAGCCTATTCTGTTTTGGTTGTGGCAAAGGTTGAAAAGGGTAA
AAGTAAAAAGCTTAAATCAGTAAAAGAACTTTTGGGTATTACAATAATGGAAAGAAGTTCCTTTGAAAAG
AACCCTATTGATTTTTTGGAAGCTAAAGGTTATAAGGAAGTAAAGAAGGACTTAATAATCAAATTGCCTA
AATATTCTTTATTTGAATTAGAAAATGGGAGAAAAAGAATGTTGGCTTCTGCTGGAGAATTGCAAAAGGG
TAATGAATTAGCATTGCCTTCCAAATATGTTAACTTCTTGTATTTAGCTTCACACTATGAAAAGTTGAAA
GGGTCACCAGAAGATAACGAGCAAAAACAATTATTTGTTGAACAACACAAACACTACTTAGATGAGATTA
TAGAACAAATTAGTGAATTCAGTAAAAGAGTGATATTAGCTGATGCAAATTTAGATAAAGTTTTGTCAGC
CTATAACAAACATAGAGATAAGCCAATTAGAGAACAAGCAGAAAACATTATTCACTTATTTACCCTTACC
AATTTAGGAGCACCTGCTGCTTTCAAGTATTTTGATACAACAATTGATCGTAAAAGATATACCTCAACAA
AAGAAGTCTTAGACGCCACCTTAATTCATCAATCAATCACTGGATTGTATGAGACAAGAATTGATTTGTC
TCAATTGGGTGGTGATGAAGGGGCTGATCCTAAGAAGAAAAGAAAAGTTGATCCAAAGAAAAAGCGTAAG
GTGGATCCTAAGAAAAAGAGAAAGGTTGACTACAAAGACCATGACGGTGATTATAAAGATCATGACATCG
ACTACAAGGATGACGATGACAAGTGATAATGACTGCAGAGATCCATCGACCTGCCGCCAAGCTAATTCCG
GGCGAATTTCTGTCGAGTCATGTAATTAGTTATGTCACGCTTACATTCACGCCCTCCCCCCACATCCGCT
CTAACCGAAAAGGAAGGAGTTAGACAACCTGAAGTCTAGGTCCCTATTTATTTTTTTATAGTTATGTTAG
TATTAAGAACGTTATTTATATTTCAAATTTTTCTTTTTTTTCTGTACAGACGCGTGTACGCATGTAACAT
TATACTGAAAACCTTGCTTGAGAAGGTTTTGGGACGCTCGAAGGCTTTAATTTGCGGCCGGGCCCCCCCT
AACTCAAGTACAACAGATCTGGACCACCTTTGATTGTAAATAGTAATAATTACCACCCTTATCTAATTAT
TTATTTAACTTATTTATTTATTTATTATACATATATACAAATCTAATAAAGTGAAAATCTCCCCCTTCAC
ACTTCACATATGTTAGGCGTCATCCTGTGCTCCCGAGAACCAGTACCAGTACATCGCTGTTTCGTTCGAG
ACTTGAGGTCTAGTTTTATACGTGAAGAGGTCAATGCCGCCGAGAGTAAAGCCACATTTTGCGTACAAAT
TGCAGGCAGGTACATTGTTCGTTTGTGTCTCTAATCGTATGCCAAGGAGCTGTCTGCTTAGTGCCCACTT
TTTCGCAAATTCGATGAGACTGTGCGCGACTCCTTTGCCTCGGTGCGTGTGCGACACAACAATGTGTTCG
ATAGAGGCTAGATCGTTCCATGTTGAGTTGAGTTCAATCTTCCCGACAAGCTCTTGGTCGATGAATGCGC
CATAGCAAGCAGAGTCTTCATCAGAGTCATCATCTGAGATGTAATCCTTCCGGTAGGGGCTCACACTTCT
GGTAGATAGTTCAAAGCCTTGGTCGGATAGGTGCACATCGAACACTTCACGAACAATGAAATGGTTCTCA
GCATCCAATGTTTCCGCCACCTGCTCAGGGATCACCGAAATTTTCATATGAGAACCGTTATCGATAACTA
AAGCAGCAACTTCTTCTATAAAAATGGGTTAGTATGACAGTCATTTAAATAAGGAATTTTTCAGTTGGCT
TGGTTTCAATTCAATGTTCGTTTTTTTTTTTCTTGCTGTGTTTGTGTTTGTGTTGTTTATAGTTGTGTGC
ACTGATCGTCGAAAAAAAAAATTCATAGTGAGCCGGGAAATCTGTATAGCCCAGATAACAACACAAGTCC
AAACTAGAAACTCGTCAAACACCAAAAGCAATGTTGAATCAATTGCCTTGCACAAGTACACGTAGGAAAA
CATAAAACATTGCAATTTTGAATATTGAGCCTTTTGTCGTAACATTGATTGATAGGATTACTCACCGAAT
GGTTTTGAAACCACTGCCGACAGATCAATCAATCAATCAAAAAACGTGAACTTTGAAAAAGGGGAAGAAC
AGATACATTGAAGTTAGCCATTTCCACTGATCGTCACAACATATCTGATAAATTACTTTCAAAATTATAA
GCTGATGTGTGTGTATTATTAATGTGACAGTAACATCCCAAACGAGAAATATTATCTCGACAACAAAAAA
GTTTGATCTGAATTGAAAATGAAGTTTTCCCACCCTACCCATTTGTCATATTGAAACCAATCAACTGATT
AATCAATCAATTAGAATTGAAGCTAAACTAAAACATACCACCGTCCATTTTGAATGATTATATTTTTTTA
ATATTAATATCGAGATAATGTTTCTAAGAAAGAAAGAAAACCAGGAGTGAAAATTAGAAAAGGAAAGGAA
AGGAAAAAAAGAAAAATCTGAAAATATATAAAAAAAAATTGTTTCGTTGGCAATAAATCTTGGTGAGAAC
AGCGACCGAAAGCAAATAAGAACAAAATATGAGTGTATTACGTTGAACAACTAATTAACGTGTGTGTATG
GATCTTTTTTTCTTTTTTCTCTTTAATCGACTATAAACAACAAACATTTTTGGGCAGTGCACACACTACT
TAATATACACAGCATAAATTACACGATTAGAAACAAATTAGCTTATTAAAATAACCTAATCAAACCGAAT
ATTTTATGGTATTATGAGTAAACTATATAATATAAATAGCACACACCCACAACAACAACAAAGGAAAACT
AAAAGGTTTTTTCTTTTTGAAAAGATCGTTTTCTTTATTATTCTCTAGTTTTGACGGCGGCCGCAGTGAT
TAGACTTAGTCCGTTCAAATCAAGCACAACTCTGTTCATTGTTTCAACAAGAATTAATTCAAAAACAGGT
TCGGTGCATAATTTGCAAAAAAATATTGCAGCTTCTGTGGCTCGAACACAGTACCTCCAGATTTCAGGTT
TGAAATACTTCAGTCTGACGCTCTCCCAGATGAGCTAAAGCTGCAATAAGAAAACCCACGCCGGGATTCG
AACCCGGAATCCTTTGATTAGAAGTCAAAAGCGATAACCATTTCGCCACGCAGGCCTACTTGATGGGTTT
GTAAATGGTCTACTTTTTCAGACCTAACAGAAATTTTAATGAAAGTCATATTCTTATACAATAAAACTGT
GTCATAAAAGCAGATATTCGACTTTCGTAGATTATATAGGACCCAAGAACTAAAATTTAATGCCATATTA
TGCATTTTTAATCTGTAAAAGTGTTGTTTCCAACCTATCACAAGTACGTTCTTGTAACTTGTGTTTGTAG
GGTTGCAAATGAATCATAACAACATCTCAACAGAACATGTATAGCAAAGCTTAGTATAAAATCAGTGTTT
TGAGAGGCAATCCAAGAATGTTTACATCAAAGTTTCAATAAATATCGACCGAAACTGAAAATCTTTTTAG
GTTATTGTTCACTTTTTTGTAAATATTTAAACATTTTTTGGACCTAAAAAAATACAAACACCAATTACGT
ACCAAGAAGCATCTAATCAACTCCCAGATCACCACTATACATTTAAAAGTCATTGGTCAATAACTATACT
CGAGTATTGCCTCATCAAAGAAACAATCAAATATTATAGATACTCACTCCATCACGTGATAATTTCACTG
GTATGGAAAAGTGGAAAATTTTATAAAAAAAAATTTGATGCCTTTGGCATAGCTGAAACTTCGGCCCAAT
AGGATTGGAGAATATGTTTTCGCAGCGTTCTTACAATTAAATTGTGGTGGAAGTTCGAGACTTGCGTAAA
CTATTTTTAATTTGGATCCGCAACAATCATACGACCTAATGTTTTAGAGCTAGAAATAGCAAGTTAAAAT
AAGGCTAGTCCGTTATCAACTTGAAAAAGTGGCACCGAGTCGGTGCTTTTTTTCTCGAGTTTTTTTATCG
AGTGTTTAAGGATAATGATAACTGAAGAGAAGAATTAGTTTTGCCGCCACCGCGGCGAAGAAGAATTAGG
TTCTGAAGCTATCTACGCTGGTAAAGATTTCCAAAAGGCTTCTCAATTGTAAGTTTGCCTCTGATTAAAT
AAAAAAAAGCTGGTGCTTTTTTTTCTTTTATAGGAACATCTTGAATATATGAACTAATTAAATGATAATT
TTTTACCCATCTTTACTCTTAATCACTGAGCTGCAGTCAAAGAAAAAGGGATACAGCACCTGGTGAAGAG
ATGAACGGAGACTAACTTAGACGCGTTGATTCTTTTCAATTGCACATTTTATTAATCGATGCTAACGTCT
ATTTACATATATTCTTTAGAGATATTATCTAGGGCTTCAAATAATCTCTGGACAGCAATAAAAGTCTCTT
CAAAAGTATTGTATAACGGCAATGGGGCTAATCTGATTACATCTGGTCTTCTTTCGTCACAGATTATAGC
ATGATCATGCAAGTACGCATTAACTCGTTCCATGACGTTCTTGCCCTTTTCATCGAAATGCGGTTGAAAC
ATAATGGACAATTGACATCCTCTTTCAGCTGGATTCAAAGGAGTTAAAATTTTAAACCCAAATTTGGAGT
TTGATGTACTGGATTGTGGTATGTAATACTTGGAATTCGTCAATAGATCCTGTAAAAATTGAGTCAAAGC
AACACTTTTTTCACGAAGTTTAGATACTCCACCCACTTTAGCATACACTTCCAATGACGACTTCACAGCA
ACAACATCAAGAACAGAAGGATTTGACTGTCTGTAAGAAAGAGCCGAGTTTATTGGATCAAACTCTTCTA
ACATTTTGAATCGTTCTTGGGAGTTATTGCCCCACCAACCAGCTAGTCTAGGAACGAAACTGCTCTTCTT
GTTCTCTATAGTGTATTTTTCATGCACAAAAATTCCACCTATGGCTCCAGGTCCCGAGTTTAAATATTTG
TAGGAACACCAAGCAGCAAAATCTACTCCCCAATCATGTAAATTTAATGGAACATTCCCAACTGCATGGG
CAAGATCCCACCCAACTTTAATTTGTTGGCTCTTTTCCTTAGCGTATTTAGTTATTTCCTCTATCTTGAA
AAATTGACCAGTGTAGTATTGGATACCAGGAAAACACACTAGAGCCAATTCATCCAGGTTCTCATCTATA
GCCTTGATTATTCTTTCTGTTTTAATATAAGTTTCACCAGGTTGAACTTCCAATTGAATCAAATGTTTCT
CGTCGTATCCGAACAATTTAACAATGTTCAAAAATGCATAGTAGTCAGAAGGAAATGCTTGTTTTTCAAA
TAAAATTTTGGTTCTTTTCCCCTCAGGTTTGTAAAAATGGATCAACAATGCATTCAAGTTTGCTGTTAAA
GAACCCATAACTGCAACTTCGTTTTCCTTTGCACCAACAATGGGGGCTATTAATGGTAATAAGGGTAAAT
CGATGTCTACCCACGGTGTTAACAGTTTGTCAGGATGATTGAAATGAGACTCAACCCCTCGTTCAACCCA
TGCATTCAATTCATCATTGATAGCTTTCTTTGTATTCTTAGGCATCAACCCAAGAGAGTTTCCACATAAA
TAAATAGACTCAGTTGATGACTCATATTTATTATTTTTGATACCTAATGATCCAAAAGTTGGTATGGCAA
ACTCATTTTTAAAAGTTGGGAACTTTTTGTCCAATTTCTTTGCCTCGGCTAATGACATCTGATAATAAAA
TGGGGTTGGAGTAGTTGGTGGTATAACCGGAGAGATAGAATTGAAGAAAAAAATCGGAAACAACAAAAAA
AGTTGATACCCAGTATTATGTGGGAGATAATTGCGAATGGTGGAAAAAAAAAAGACGCCTTTGGGCCTCA
ACAACAATTCTAACAGCTTGAGAGCTTTACAATCGAGAAACTATGATTCATTCCGTTTTAATATGTATGT
ACTTAGTAAACTCGTGAATTTTATTTGTGGTCTACTTTAGTACTAACATAATCATTGGATAGTCAATAAT
GATGGTCTTCCGAGACTAATGAAATTCTATACCAAAGTCGATATTCCAACACAGAAATTGCTCTTGCAAC
AAGTGCACCTGTTGATATCTACTAGATCAGCACAAGAGTGTTCGGAGCTCGCATGCAGGCCTCAGCTTTT
GTTCCCTTTAGTGAGGGTTAATTGCGCGCTTGGCGTAATCATGGTCATAGCTGTTTCCTGTGTGAAATTG
TTATCCGCTCACAATTCCACACAACATACGAGCCGGGAGCATAAAGTGTAAAGCCTGGGGTGCCTAATGA
GTGAGCTAACTCACATTAATTGCGTTGCGCTCACTGCCCGCTTTCCAGTCGGGAAACCTGTCGTGCCAGC
TGCATTAATGAATCGGCCAACGCGCGGGGAGAGGCGGTTTGCGTATTGGGCGCTCTTCCGCTTCCTCGCT
CACTGACTCGCTGCGCTCGGTCGTTCGGCTGCGGCGAGCGGTATCAGCTCACTCAAAGGCGGTAATACGG
TTATCCACAGAATCAGGGGATAACGCAGGAAAGAACATGTGAGCAAAAGGCCAGCAAAAGGCCAGGAACC
GTAAAAAGGCCGCGTTGCTGGCGTTTTTCCATAGGCTCCGCCCCCCTGACGAGCATCACAAAAATCGACG
CTCAAGTCAGAGGTGGCGAAACCCGACAGGACTATAAAGATACCAGGCGTTTCCCCCTGGAAGCTCCCTC
GTGCGCTCTCCTGTTCCGACCCTGCCGCTTACCGGATACCTGTCCGCCTTTCTCCCTTCGGGAAGCGTGG
CGCTTTCTCATAGCTCACGCTGTAGGTATCTCAGTTCGGTGTAGGTCGTTCGCTCCAAGCTGGGCTGTGT
GCACGAACCCCCCGTTCAGCCCGACCGCTGCGCCTTATCCGGTAACTATCGTCTTGAGTCCAACCCGGTA
AGACACGACTTATCGCCACTGGCAGCAGCCACTGGTAACAGGATTAGCAGAGCGAGGTATGTAGGCGGTG
CTACAGAGTTCTTGAAGTGGTGGCCTAACTACGGCTACACTAGAAGAACAGTATTTGGTATCTGCGCTCT
GCTGAAGCCAGTTACCTTCGGAAAAAGAGTTGGTAGCTCTTGATCCGGCAAACAAACCACCGCTGGTAGC
GGTGGTTTTTTTGTTTGCAAGCAGCAGATTACGCGCAGAAAAAAAGGATCTCAAGAAGATCCTTTGATCT
TTTCTACGGGGTCTGACGCTCAGTGGAACGAAAACTCACGTTAAGGGATTTTGGTCATGAGATTATCAAA
AAGGATCTTCACCTAGATCCTTTTAAATTAAAAATGAAGTTTTAAATCAATCTAAAGTATATATGAGTAA
ACTTGGTCTGACAGTTACCAATGCTTAATCAGTGAGGCACCTATCTCAGCGATCTGTCTATTTCGTTCAT
CCATAGTTGCCTGACTCCCCGTCGTGTAGATAACTACGATACGGGAGGGCTTACCATCTGGCCCCAGTGC
TGCAATGATACCGCGAGACCCACGCTCACCGGCTCCAGATTTATCAGCAATAAACCAGCCAGCCGGAAGG
GCCGAGCGCAGAAGTGGTCCTGCAACTTTATCCGCCTCCATCCAGTCTATTAATTGTTGCCGGGAAGCTA
GAGTAAGTAGTTCGCCAGTTAATAGTTTGCGCAACGTTGTTGCCATTGCTACAGGCATCGTGGTGTCACG
CTCGTCGTTTGGTATGGCTTCATTCAGCTCCGGTTCCCAACGATCAAGGCGAGTTACATGATCCCCCATG
TTGTGCAAAAAAGCGGTTAGCTCCTTCGGTCCTCCGATCGTTGTCAGAAGTAAGTTGGCCGCAGTGTTAT
CACTCATGGTTATGGCAGCACTGCATAATTCTCTTACTGTCATGCCATCCGTAAGATGCTTTTCTGTGAC
TGGTGAGTACTCAACCAAGTCATTCTGAGAATAGTGTATGCGGCGACCGAGTTGCTCTTGCCCGGCGTCA
ATACGGGATAATACCGCGCCACATAGCAGAACTTTAAAAGTGCTCATCATTGGAAAACGTTCTTCGGGGC
GAAAACTCTCAAGGATCTTACCGCTGTTGAGATCCAGTTCGATGTAACCCACTCGTGCACCCAACTGATC
TTCAGCATCTTTTACTTTCACCAGCGTTTCTGGGTGAGCAAAAACAGGAAGGCAAAATGCCGCAAAAAAG
GGAATAAGGGCGACACGGAAATGTTGAATACTCATACTCTTCCTTTTTCAATATTATTGAAGCATTTATC
AGGGTTATTGTCTCATGAGCGGATACATATTTGAATGTATTTAGAAAAATAAACAAATAGGGGTTCCGCG
CACATTTCCCCGAAAAGTGCCACCTAA
Features (pLannotate 1.2.2; 23 found; start..end, strand, type, name):
     26..454     -  rep_origin     f1 ori (sequence partly withheld): f1 bacteriophage origin of replication; arrow indicates direction of (+) strand synthesis
    459..614     -  CDS            lacZα (fragment): LacZα fragment of β-galactosidase; lacZ fragment
    622..640     +  promoter       T7 promoter: promoter for bacteriophage T7 RNA polymerase
    668..964     +  CDS            MRPL28 (fragment): RM28_YEAST - Experimental evidence at protein level: Swiss-Prot protein existence level 1. Component of the mitochondrial ribosome (mitoribosome), a dedicated translation machinery responsible for the synthesis of mitochondrial genome-encoded proteins, including at least some of the essential transmembrane subunits of the mitochondrial respiratory chain. The mitoribosomes are attached to the mitochondrial inner membrane and translation products are cotranslationally integrated into the membrane. From Saccharomyces cerevisiae (strain ATCC 204508 / S288c) (Baker's yeast).
   1070..1702    -  CDS            EAF6: EAF6_CANAL - Protein inferred from homology: Swiss-Prot protein existence level 3. Component of the NuA4 histone acetyltransferase complex which is involved in transcriptional activation of selected genes principally by acetylation of nucleosomal histone H4 and H2A. The NuA4 complex is also involved in DNA repair (By similarity). From Candida albicans (strain SC5314 / ATCC MYA-2876) (Yeast).
   2667..6770    +  CDS            cas9: CAS9_STRP1 - Also known as csn1 From Streptococcus pyogenes serotype M1.
   6852..6917    +  CDS            3xFLAG: three tandem FLAG® epitope tags, followed by an enterokinase cleavage site
   6982..7229    +  terminator     CYC1 terminator: S. cerevisiae CYC1; transcription terminator for CYC1
   7400..7921    -  CDS            sat-1: STA_ECOLX - Protein inferred from homology: Swiss-Prot protein existence level 3. Involved in resistance to streptothricin, a broad-spectrum antibiotic produced by streptomycetes (PubMed:1850404). Detoxifies streptothricin via acetylation of the beta amino group of the first beta-lysyl moiety of streptothricin (By similarity). From Escherichia coli.
   9230..9317    -  ncRNA          tRNA: Accession: RF00005 - tRNA
   9326..9398    -  ncRNA          tRNA: Accession: RF00005 - tRNA
  10155..10230   +  misc_RNA       gRNA scaffold: guide RNA scaffold for the Streptococcus pyogenes CRISPR/Cas9 system
  10305..10373   +  CDS            ENO1 (fragment): ENO1_CANAL - Experimental evidence at transcript level: Swiss-Prot protein existence level 2. From Candida albicans (strain SC5314 / ATCC MYA-2876) (Yeast).
  10625..11986   -  CDS            BNA5: KYNU_YEAST - Experimental evidence at protein level: Swiss-Prot protein existence level 1. Catalyzes the cleavage of L-kynurenine (L-Kyn) and L-3- hydroxykynurenine (L-3OHKyn) into anthranilic acid (AA) and 3- hydroxyanthranilic acid (3-OHAA), respectively. From Saccharomyces cerevisiae (strain ATCC 204508 / S288c) (Baker's yeast).
  12273..12425   +  CDS            APS3 (fragment): AP3S_YEAST - Also known as YKS7. Experimental evidence at protein level: Swiss-Prot protein existence level 1. Part of the AP-3 complex, an adaptor-related complex which is not clathrin-associated. The complex is associated with the Golgi region as well as more peripheral structures. It facilitates the budding of vesicles from the Golgi membrane and may be directly involved in trafficking to the vacuole. Required for the transport via the ALP pathway, which directs the transport of the cargo proteins PHO8 and VAM3 to the vacuole. From Saccharomyces cerevisiae (strain ATCC 204508 / S288c) (Bake
  12429..12447   -  promoter       T3 promoter: promoter for bacteriophage T3 RNA polymerase
  12490..12512   -  protein_bind   lac operator (fragment): The lac repressor binds to the lac operator to inhibit transcription in E. coli. This inhibition can be relieved by adding lactose or isopropyl-β-D-thiogalactopyranoside (IPTG). lac repressor encoded by lacI
  12516..12546   -  promoter       lac promoter: promoter for the E. coli lac operon
  12561..12582   -  protein_bind   CAP binding site: CAP binding activates transcription in the presence of cAMP. E. coli catabolite activator protein
  12595..12687   -  CDS            lacI (fragment): lac repressor; lacI; The lac repressor binds to the lac operator to inhibit transcription in E. coli. This inhibition can be relieved by adding lactose or isopropyl-β-D-thiogalactopyranoside (IPTG).
  12870..13458   -  rep_origin     ori: high-copy-number ColE1/pMB1/pBR322/pUC origin of replication
  13629..14489   -  CDS            AmpR: β-lactamase; bla; confers resistance to ampicillin, carbenicillin, and related antibiotics
  14490..14594   -  promoter       AmpR promoter: bla
