[The description below was written by a language model from this plasmid's Addgene catalogue record and pLannotate feature annotations shown in this document.]
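Description:
pV1081 is a roughly 14.6 kb "Solo" CRISPR vector for Candida albicans, built on the pV1025 backbone. It carries both a Candida-adapted Cas9 (CaCas9) and a single guide RNA on one plasmid and is designed to integrate into the genome at the ENO1 locus rather than replicate autonomously in yeast. In E. coli it behaves as a high-copy pBluescript-type plasmid, with a ColE1/pUC origin, an f1 origin, ampicillin resistance (bla with its own promoter), and remnants of the lacZα/lac promoter region flanked by T7 and T3 promoters. Selection in Candida relies on nourseothricin (clonNAT) resistance, which is conferred by the annotated sat-1 streptothricin acetyltransferase gene.

The payload consists of a Streptococcus pyogenes-derived cas9 open reading frame followed by a 3xFLAG epitope tag and the S. cerevisiae CYC1 terminator, plus an sgRNA cassette in which the ADE2-targeting guide (sgADE-NT2) sits upstream of the standard S. pyogenes gRNA scaffold. The promoters driving Cas9 and the sgRNA are not annotated in the feature table or stated in the record. A short ENO1 fragment lies just after the scaffold. Other annotated Candida or yeast-like sequences (EAF6, two tRNAs, and matches to MRPL28, BNA5 and APS3) appear to be genomic flanking DNA, probably including homology for targeting or regulatory regions, although their exact roles are not given.

The construct is used to mutagenise CaADE2 in C. albicans. ADE2 is a convenient test target because its loss typically gives red colonies, which allows editing efficiency in this diploid yeast to be scored visually.
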