Addgene plasmid #111425: pV1081
Purpose: Solo vector for expression of CaCas9 and sgRNA for CaADE2 mutagenesis - integrates at ENO1
Depositing lab: Gerald Fink. Depositing organization: Whitehead Institute for Biomedical Research. Publication: A CRISPR system permits genetic engineering of essential genes and gene families. Vyas VK, Barrasa MI, Fink GR. Sci Adv. 2015;1(3):e1500248. 10.1126/sciadv.1500248 PubMed 25977940.
Backbone
  Vector backbone: pV1025
  Backbone manufacturer: Valmik Vyas
  Vector type: Yeast Expression, CRISPR
  Selectable markers: clonNAT
Growth in bacteria
  Bacterial resistance: Ampicillin, 100 μg/mL
  Growth temperature: 37°C
  Growth strain: DH5alpha
  Copy number: High Copy
Gene/Insert
  Gene/Insert name: CaCas9/sgADE-NT2
  gRNA/shRNA sequence: caacaatcatacgacctaat
  Species: Synthetic
  Cloning method: Gibson Cloning
Terms and licenses: Academic/Nonprofit Terms; Industry Terms: Not Available to Industry
How to cite: pV1081 was a gift from Gerald Fink (Addgene plasmid # 111425 ; http://n2t.net/addgene:111425 ; RRID:Addgene_111425)
